Addgene plasmid #172903: pTD82
Purpose: Muscle promoter unc-54P::TIR1::F2A::TagBFP2::AID* with homology arms for insertion in ttTi5605 site on chromosome II
Depositing lab: David Reiner. Depositing organization: Texas A&M Health Science Center. Publication: An expanded auxin-inducible degron toolkit for Caenorhabditis elegans. Ashley GE, Duong T, Levenson MT, Martinez MAQ, Johnson LC, Hibshman JD, Saeger HN, Palmisano NJ, Doonan R, Martinez-Mendez R, Davidson BR, Zhang W, Ragle JM, Medwig-Kinney TN, Sirota SS, Goldstein B, Matus DQ, Dickinson DJ, Reiner DJ, Ward JD. Genetics. 2021 Mar 31;217(3). pii: 6104563. doi: 10.1093/genetics/iyab006. PubMed 33677541.
Backbone
  Vector backbone: pDD357
  Vector type: CRISPR
Growth in bacteria
  Bacterial resistance: Ampicillin, 100 μg/mL
  Growth temperature: 37°C
  Growth strain: DH5alpha
  Copy number: High Copy
Gene/Insert
  Gene/Insert name: TIR-1
  Species: A. thaliana (mustard weed)
  Entrez Gene: TIR1 (a.k.a. AT3G62980, AtTIR1, TRANSPORT INHIBITOR RESPONSE 1)
  Cloning method: Gibson Cloning
Terms and licenses: Academic/Nonprofit Terms; Industry Terms: Not Available to Industry
Depositor comments: Punc-54::TIR::F2A::mTagBFP2 LGII
How to cite: pTD82 was a gift from David Reiner (Addgene plasmid # 172903 ; http://n2t.net/addgene:172903 ; RRID:Addgene_172903)
