[The description below was written by a language model from this plasmid's Addgene catalogue record and pLannotate feature annotations shown in this document.]
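Description:
pTD82 is a 13.9 kb CRISPR homology-directed repair template for Caenorhabditis elegans, built by Gibson cloning in the pDD357 backbone. It is designed to insert a single-copy transgene at the ttTi5605 site on chromosome II. In E. coli it is maintained through a high-copy ColE1/pUC-type origin and selected with ampicillin via the β-lactamase gene. The homology arms described in the catalogue entry are not annotated as such in the feature table, although a fragment of a C. elegans gene detected just outside one loxN site probably lies within one arm.

The payload is Arabidopsis thaliana TIR1, the auxin receptor F-box protein, followed by an F2A ribosome-skipping peptide, mTagBFP2 fused to a minimal AID* degron, and the tbb-2 terminator. According to the record, expression is driven by the muscle-specific unc-54 promoter; neither this promoter nor the F2A is called out in the feature table. Because the 2A peptide separates the two proteins, TIR1 and the blue reporter are made from one transcript. The degron-tagged BFP therefore marks TIR1-expressing tissue and should itself be degraded when auxin is added, giving a built-in readout of TIR1 activity.

Adjacent to the transgene is a self-excising selection cassette flanked by two loxN sites. It contains a hygromycin resistance gene, sqt-1 sequence serving as a visible morphological (roller) marker, and Cre recombinase with a tbb-2 terminator, next to hsp-16.1 sequence that indicates heat-shock control. Integrants can be selected by drug resistance and phenotype, and Cre induction then removes the cassette. The resulting strains allow muscle-specific auxin-inducible depletion of AID-tagged proteins.
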