Features (pLannotate 1.2.2; 23 found; start..end, strand, type, name):
     43..631     -  rep_origin     ori: high-copy-number ColE1/pMB1/pBR322/pUC origin of replication
    802..1662    -  CDS            AmpR: β-lactamase; bla; confers resistance to ampicillin, carbenicillin, and related antibiotics
   1663..1767    -  promoter       AmpR promoter: bla
   1862..1897    +  CDS            rop (fragment): Rop protein, which maintains plasmids at low copy number; rop
   1999..2098    +  misc_feature   bom (fragment): basis of mobility region from pBR322
   2104..2239    -  CDS            lacZα (fragment): LacZα fragment of β-galactosidase; lacZ fragment
   3203..3526    -  terminator     tbb-2 terminator: tbb-2; transcription terminator for the C. elegans tubulin beta-2 gene
   3563..3693    -  CDS            mini-AID (fragment): minimal degron from the auxin-responsive IAA17 protein of Arabidopsis thaliana (Kubota et al., 2013) acts as an auxin-inducible degron (AID) in the presence of TIR1
   3694..4548    -  CDS            mTagBFP2: mTagBFP2 is a basic (constitutively fluorescent) blue fluorescent protein published in 2011, derived from Entacmaea quadricolor. It is reported to be a very rapidly-maturing monomer with very low acid sensitivity.
   4633..6516    -  CDS            TIR1: TIR1_ARATH - Also known as FBL1, WEI1. Experimental evidence at protein level: Swiss-Prot protein existence level 1. Auxin receptor that mediates Aux/IAA proteins proteasomal degradation and auxin-regulated transcription. The SCF(TIR1) E3 ubiquitin ligase complex is involved in auxin-mediated signaling pathway that regulate root and hypocotyl growth, lateral root formation, cell elongation, and gravitropism. Appears to allow pericycle cells to overcome G2 arrest prior to lateral root development. Plays a role in ethylene signaling in roots. Confers sensitivity to the virulent bacterial pathoge
   6894..6912    +  CDS            lacZα (fragment): LacZα fragment of β-galactosidase; lacZ fragment
   7281..7314    -  protein_bind   loxN: Cre-mediated recombination occurs in the 8-bp core sequence (GTATACCT). loxN sites are compatible with each other, but incompatible with loxP or lox2272 sites. Cre recombinase
   7668..7688    +  protein_bind   attB2: mutant version of attB; core recombination site for the Gateway® BP reaction BP Clonase™
   7692..8717    -  CDS            HygR: aminoglycoside phosphotransferase from E. coli; aph(4)-Ia; confers resistance to hygromycin
   8723..8743    -  protein_bind   attB1: mutant version of attB; core recombination site for the Gateway® BP reaction BP Clonase™
   9124..9174    -  CDS            hsp-16.1 (fragment): HSP11_CAEEL - Also known as hsp16-1b. Experimental evidence at transcript level: Swiss-Prot protein existence level 2. From Caenorhabditis elegans.
   9523..10653   +  CDS            cre: RECR_BPP1 - Experimental evidence at protein level: Swiss-Prot protein existence level 1. Catalyzes site-specific recombination between two 34-base- pair LOXP sites. Its role is to maintain the phage genome as a monomeric unit-copy plasmid in the lysogenic state. From Escherichia phage P1 (Bacteriophage P1).
  10662..10985   +  terminator     tbb-2 terminator: tbb-2; transcription terminator for the C. elegans tubulin beta-2 gene
  11029..11868   -  CDS            sqt-1 (fragment): SQT1_CAEEL - Also known as rol-5. Protein inferred from homology: Swiss-Prot protein existence level 3. Nematode cuticles are composed largely of collagen-like proteins. The cuticle functions both as an exoskeleton and as a barrier to protect the worm from its environment. This is a collagen critical for organismal morphogenesis. Mutations in sqt-1 can lengthen, shorten, or helically twist the entire animal. From Caenorhabditis elegans.
  11901..12047   -  CDS            sqt-1 (fragment): SQT1_CAEEL - Also known as rol-5. Protein inferred from homology: Swiss-Prot protein existence level 3. Nematode cuticles are composed largely of collagen-like proteins. The cuticle functions both as an exoskeleton and as a barrier to protect the worm from its environment. This is a collagen critical for organismal morphogenesis. Mutations in sqt-1 can lengthen, shorten, or helically twist the entire animal. From Caenorhabditis elegans.
  12418..12451   -  protein_bind   loxN: Cre-mediated recombination occurs in the 8-bp core sequence (GTATACCT). loxN sites are compatible with each other, but incompatible with loxP or lox2272 sites. Cre recombinase
  12465..12680   +  CDS            GSLG1_CAEEL (fragment): Experimental evidence at protein level: Swiss-Prot protein existence level 1. From Caenorhabditis elegans.
  13817..13891   -  rep_origin     RSF ori (fragment): Plasmids containing the RSF 1030 origin of replication can be propagated in E. coli cells that contain additional plasmids with compatible origins.
>Addgene plasmid #172903 | pTD82 | addgene full sequence | sequence record 343553 | Addgene NGS Result
GCAAAAGACCAGGAACCGTAAAAAGGCCGCGTTGCTGGCGTTTTTCCATAGGCTCCGCCCCCCTGACGAG
CATCACAAAAATCGACGCTCAAGTCAGAGGTGGCGAAACCCGACAGGACTATAAAGATACCAGGCGTTTC
CCCCTGGAAGCTCCCTCGTGCGCTCTCCTGTTCCGACCCTGCCGCTTACCGGATACCTGTCCGCCTTTCT
CCCTTCGGGAAGCGTGGCGCTTTCTCATAGCTCACGCTGTAGGTATCTCAGTTCGGTGTAGGTCGTTCGC
TCCAAGCTGGGCTGTGTGCACGAACCCCCCGTTCAGCCCGACCGCTGCGCCTTATCCGGTAACTATCGTC
TTGAGTCCAACCCGGTAAGACACGACTTATCGCCACTGGCAGCAGCCACTGGTAACAGGATTAGCAGAGC
GAGGTATGTAGGCGGTGCTACAGAGTTCTTGAAGTGGTGGCCTAACTACGGCTACACTAGAAGAACAGTA
TTTGGTATCTGCGCTCTGCTGAAGCCAGTTACCTTCGGAAAAAGAGTTGGTAGCTCTTGATCCGGCAAAC
AAACCACCGCTGGTAGCGGTGGTTTTTTTGTTTGCAAGCAGCAGATTACGCGCAGAAAAAAAGGATCTCA
AGAAGATCCTTTGATCTTTTCTACGGGGTCTGACGCTCAGTGGAACGAAAACTCACGTTAAGGGATTTTG
GTCATGAGATTATCAAAAAGGATCTTCACCTAGATCCTTTTAAATTAAAAATGAAGTTTTAAATCAATCT
AAAGTATATATGAGTAAACTTGGTCTGACAGTTACCAATGCTTAATCAGTGAGGCACCTATCTCAGCGAT
CTGTCTATTTCGTTCATCCATAGTTGCCTGACTCCCCGTCGTGTAGATAACTACGATACGGGAGGGCTTA
CCATCTGACCCCAGTGCTGCAATGATACCGCGAGACCCACGCTCACCGGCTCCAGATTTATCAGCAATAA
ACCAGCCAGCCGGAAGGGCCGAGCGCAGAAGTGGTCCTGCAACTTTATCCGCCTCCATCCAGTCTATTAA
TTGTTGCCGGGAAGCTAGAGTAAGTAGTTCGCCAGTTAATAGTTTGCGCAACGTTGTTGCCATTGCTACA
GGCATCGTGGTGTCACGCTCGTCGTTTGGTATGGCTTCATTCAGCTCCGGTTCCCAACGATCAAGGCGAG
TTACATGATCCCCCATGTTGTGCAAAAAAGCGGTTAGCTCCTTCGGTCCTCCGATCGTTGTCAGAAGTAA
GTTGGCCGCAGTGTTATCACTCATGGTTATGGCAGCACTGCATAATTCTCTTACTGTCATGCCATCCGTA
AGATGCTTTTCTGTGACTGGTGAGTACTCAACCAAGTCATTCTGAGAATAGTGTATGCGGCGACCGAGTT
GCTCTTGCCCGGCGTCAATACGGGATAATACCGCGCCACATAGCAGAACTTTAAAAGTGCTCATCATTGG
AAAACGTTCTTCGGGGCGAAAACTCTCAAGGATCTTACCGCTGTTGAGATCCAGTTCGATGTAACCCACT
CGTGCACCCAACTGATCTTCAGCATCTTTTACTTTCACCAGCGTTTCTGGGTGAGCAAAAACAGGAAGGC
AAAATGCCGCAAAAAAGGGAATAAGGGCGACACGGAAATGTTGAATACTCATACTCTTCCTTTTTCAATA
TTATTGAAGCATTTATCAGGGTTATTGTCTCATGAGCGGATACATATTTGAATGTATTTAGAAAAATAAA
CAAATAGGGGTTCCGCGCACATTTCCCCGAAAAGTGCCACCTGACGTCTAAGAAACCATTATTATCATGA
CATTAACCTATAAAAATAGGCGTATCACGAGGCCCTTTCGTCTCGCGCGTTTCGGTGATGACGGTGAAAA
CCTCTGACACATGCAGCTCCCGGAGACGGTCACAGCTTGTCTGTAAGCGGATGCCGGGAGCAGACAAGCC
CGTCAGGGCGCGTCAGCGGGTGTTGGCGGGTGTCGGGGCTGGCTTAACTATGCGGCATCAGAGCAGATTG
CACTGAGAGTGCACCATATGCGGTGTGAAATACCGCACAGATGCGTAAGGAGAAAATACCGCATCAGGCG
CCATTCGCCATTCAGGCTGCGCAACTGTTGGGAAGGGCGATCGGTGCGGGCCTCTTCGCTATTACGCCAG
CTGGCGAAAGGGGGATGTGCTGCAAGGCGATTAAGTTGGGTAACGCCAGGGTTTTCCCAGTCACGACGTC
ACGTGGAAGAAGTGGAGGCCTTGTTGTCGATCTACAAAATTGTATGGTTGTTTGAGATTTTCCTTGAAAC
GCTCTCAATCTTGGATATGATATAAATTCTGGATAAGATATGATGGATATGATCTATGTTTGATAGAGTG
CATTTGAAAGGATAACGGCCCTGCAGACATTTTTGAAAAAATAACAAACATTTAATTTTCTCACTCGTTT
AGGCTATTCCCCTATTTTTGATATTCCTTCGCACATATGAAAACTACTTTTTTTCGAAACTGTTAACTCC
AGAATTTATAAATCTATAGCCCTTACTTGATTATTTATTATCATGGTTACTCACCTCATGTCTCTTTCTC
TTTTCAAGAAGTCTTCGTTCATATCTGTTGTCTCTTTCCTCCTTTTGAATCTCTGCTTTGCTCTTCGCCA
TTGTTTCCTGAAAATAATGTAACTTGAATTGTGTAATATACTTTTTTAATTTGAATTTGGCTTGTAACGC
GGAATCACTACGTGCGGGATCATTTCTTACTAGAAAACCCAGAAAATGCCATATTTCACTTATCTCGGGG
TCATTTCTAATTAGAAAAGCTACAAAAACCATTTCTAATTACGGTGACTTTAGAACTGGTCGAAATAGCT
AATTAGAAATGGGTTTTTGCTAATTAGAGGTGACTCTATGTTATCTGAGTAAGCCTCGTTTGTATGTAAA
CTCACAGTACTAATAAATGCAAGACACCCGGGTTTGTCTAGATATGAAATAATTGAAATATCAATTCTGA
CAGACAATAATGGTAATCTTGATAAGGAGTTCCACGCCCAGGAGAACACGTTAGTTTTCTTGTTTTTGAT
TGCGTGCGTTATTTTGGAGAAAAACTCGATTTTTTACAAAATAATTTTTTGAAAGGAACACTGTTCAATA
AGTTTTGTCTTTTTTCTCAGTTGTGATACGGCATCGCGCGCACCGTACGTGAGACTTTTTTCTTGGCGGC
ACAATAAAGTTTCCTCTTTTTGTTGGGTCACTCAACGAACACAATACAAATATTTGAGCGCTCGCATTTT
TCTCAACCTTTCGGGTTTAAAGCACTTCAAAATGGAATTGAAGAGAGATTGTGAAAGTACATCAGACAGA
ATCACATTTTGATAGCATTCACTTCACTCAGATGCAAACTTTTCAGTGACTATAAAAAGTCATAAAATAA
TAACATTAAAAAAGCAAATAAATTAGCGAGAGAATTTTTTGACAAAAAGAAAGAAGAGTGATAGAGAAGA
AGGGAATGCTTGAAAGGATTTTGCATTTATCTTAGTCGAGCTTGACACGCTTGGCGGCTGGTTTCACGAA
CGCCGCCGCCTCCGGGCCACCGCTTGATTTTTGGCAGGAAACCATCACGTTCTTCCGGTATGATCTCACC
GGTGGCCATCCCACAACTTGTGCCTTGGCCGGAGGTTTGGCTGGATCTTTAGGGTTGAGCTTGTGTCCGA
GCTTGGATGGGAGGTCGCAGTAACGGGCGACGGCGACCTCGTGTTGCTCGACGTAGGTCTCGTTGTTGGC
CTCCTTGATACGCTCGAGACGGTAGTCGACGTAGTAGACTCCTGGCATCTTGAGGTTCTTGGCTGGCTTC
TTGGAACGGTAGGTGGTCTGAAAATTTAAATCAGATTAGTTAGTTAGTAAAATCATGTTTAAACTTACCT
TGGCGTTGGCGATGAGGTGGGATCCTCCGACGAGCTTGAGGGCCATGTCGTTACGTCCCTCGAGTCCTCC
GTCGGCTGGGTAGAGGGTCTCGGTGAAGGCCTCCCATCCGAGGGTCTTCTTTTGCATGACTGGTCCGTTG
GAGGTGAAGTTGACTCCACGGATCTGAAAATTTAAATATGTATGGTTAGTTAGTACCGAACTGTTTAAAC
TTACCTTGACGTTGTAGATGAGGCATCCGTCTTGGAGGGAGGTGTCTTGGGTGGCGGTGAGGACTCCTCC
GTCCTCGTAGGTGGTGACACGCTCCCAGGTGAATCCCTCTGGGAAGGATTGCTTGAAGAAGTCTGGGATT
CCTTGGGTGTGGTTGATGAAGGTCTGAAAATTTAAATAATCAGGGTTAGTTAGTATATATATGTTTAAAC
TTACCTTGGATCCGTAGAGGAAGGAGGTGGCGAGGATGTCGAAGGCGAATGGGAGTGGTCCTCCCTCGAC
GACCTTGATACGCATGGTTTGGGTTCCCTCGTATGGCTTTCCCTCTCCCTCGGAGGTGCACTTGAAGTGG
TGGTTGTCGACGGTTCCCTCCATGTAGAGCTTCATGTGCATATTTTCCTTAATCAATTCCGAAACCATTG
GTCCTGGGTTGGACTCGACGTCTCCGGCGAGCTTGAGGAGGTCGAAGTTGAGGGTTTGCTTGACTGGGGA
TCCTCCTCCTCCGAGTCCGTTGGTGGTGATGATTTGACGGGAGAAACGCATGGTGGAGTCTTGGTCCATG
TTCCAGACGAATCCTGGCATGTCGAAACGTGGTCCGGCGACGGTACGGTAGATGAAGACACGCTCGACTG
GGCAGGACTCTGGACGGGAGTCTGGGGCTCCACGCTCGTCGATGACCTCGACGTTGAGCTTTGGCATCTT
TTGTCCGAGGAGCTTGCAGGCTCCGAAGGAGACGGAGCAGGAGGACATCCAGAGGGAACGCATGGTCTCG
AGCTTGGAGGCGTTGGCGAGGAGGGCCTTGTCTCCGAATGGGCAGTCACGGATCTCGAGCTTACGGAGGG
AGTCGCATCCGGAGAGGACGTGGTGGAGTCCGAGGTCGGAGTCTCCGGCGAAGGCGACGGAGAGCATCTC
CATCTTCTTGGCGTAGGTTCCGATGTACTCGAAGACCTTGTCGGTGAGGAGTCCGGAGAGGGAGAGACGA
CGGAGGTCCTTGCAGTGCTCGACGATGGCTCCGAATCCGATGTCGAGTGGCTCGAGGGTGAGGTAGTCTG
GGGCCTTTGGCTCGATGATGCAGAGACGGAAACGGGTCATGTTTGGACGGTTACGGGCGATGGTGATGAG
GGCGGCGTTGGTCATTTGACGGCAGAAGTAGAGGACGGACTCGAGCTTTGGGCATCCCATGGAGACGGAG
ACGAGTCCTTGCTCGGTGAGGGCGACGTTTGGCTCCATGACGAATGGCTCGGATGGGAAGACACGGAGCT
CACGGAGGTCCTTGCAGGTGGAGGCGAGGACCTCGAGTCCGGCGTCCTCGATGTAGTCGAGGACCCAGAG
ACGTTGGAGCTTTGGGCATTGGCAGAGGAGCTTGACGAGGTCGTAGGATTGGACGGTGGCGTAGGAGAGG
TTGAGGGTGGTGAGACGGGAGCAGACGGAGTAGACGGCTGGGAGGTAGGCTGGGACGGCGTCCCAGAATC
CGGAGAGGCAACGGAGCTCCTGAAAATTTAAATATGTATGGTTAGTTAGTACCGAACTGTTTAAACTTAC
CTTGCATCCGGAGAGGGCGACGGAGAGTCCGGAGTAGACGTCTGGACGGACCTCGGCGGTGTATCCTCCG
GTTCCGAGCTCCTCGAGTTGTGGGGCACGTTGGAGGAGGGTGGCGAGCTTCTCGAGTGGGACGGCACGGT
TGAGCTTGAGGGACTTGAGGTTTGGGCAACGGGTGACGAGACGCTCGAGGGCGGAGAAGGAGACCTCGGA
GGCGAGGCAGGAGATGTTGAGGGAGACGAGGGAGGTGTAGGTGTCTGGGAAGTGGGAGAGCCAGTGTCCG
GAGACCTCGTCGACGTCGGACTCACGGAGGTCGAGCTCCTGAAAATTTAAATAATCAGGGTTAGTTAGTA
TATATATGTTTAAACTTACCTTGAGGTTACGGCAGGTGGCGGCGATGGCGGCGAGTCCGTCGGTGGAGAA
TCCCTCGCAGGAGGAGAGGACGAGGACCTTGAAGTTCTTGAAGGACTTGGCGATGAGCTCGAGGCAGTCG
TCGGTGACGACCATACGCTTGAGACGGATCTCCTCGAGCCAGGTGTAGGAGGAGGACATGGCCTCGATCC
ATGGGTAGACGTATCCTCCCCATCCGTCTGGGACGAGGTTGAAGTCGGCGAAGTGTGGCTTTCCCTTGAG
CTCGACGGAACGGACCTTTGGGAAACGACGGATGACGGTGGCTGGGGAGACGGCGTAGCAGTTTCCGATG
AAGACCTTACGACGGCACCAACGCTCGATCTCGTACCAGGACTTGCAGACGAGGGAGACGGAGTTACGGT
CCTTGTCGAGTTGGATGAAGGAGAAGACGTGCTCGAGTACTTCTTCTGGAAACGACAAGGCGATTCTCTT
TTGCATGATTTCTCGCTTCTTTCAAATGGTTTCTCTACCTCAAAACTAATGTGGTGCTCCCTTAGTCGAG
GTTGATGATGCGAGTGATGAGTGCCTGCTTCTTCCTCGGCAGGAGGATGTTGGCACCCGCAAGCCACGCC
CCTCTTTGGGGATTCTACGAGGTGTAAAGCTGTGTGCGGCAGCGGCAGCGGCGGGAGAGACGGGAACCCG
GCTTCCCGGGAATACACGAAGCGAGAGACGCCTACGCGTAGTGGAGGGTGCCAGAGAAGATAGTGGAAGT
CTCAAGAATTCCATTGGAGCACGAAGAAAAAACCAGGGATAGAGATAGATCGGGAGTTGGTAAGATCGGG
AAAAATGAATTCAGAGAGTACGGTCGGTCCATGCACTGGCCGTCGTTTTACAGGATGATCGACGCCAACG
TCGTTGAATTTTCAAATTTTAAATACTGAATATTTGTTTTTTTTCCTATTATTTATTTATTCTCTTTGTG
TTTTTTTTCTTGCTTTCTAAAAAATTAATTCAATCCAAATCTAAACATTTTTTTTTCTCTTTCCGTCTCC
CAATTCGTATTCCGCTCCTCTCATCTGAACACAATGTGCAAGTTTATTTATCTTCTCGCTTTCATTTCAT
TAGGACGTGGGGGGAATTGGTGGAAGGGGGAAACACACAAAAGGATGATGGAAATGAAATAAGGACACAC
AATATGCAACAACATTCAATTCAGAAATATGGAGGAAGGTTTAAAAGAAAACATAAAAATATATACTAGT
ATAACTTCGTATAAGGTATACTATACGAAGTTATTAAAAATTGCGGTCATAAACTGAAACGTAACATATG
ATAAGGTATTTTGTGTGCGGTTTTTTCTATGATGTTTCAAAAAAATTTATCAGAAGTAAAAAACATAAGA
AGTGTACACAGAACATTGTGTAGATTTTGGGATAGAATTATTATTAATGGGGGGAGGGAGCACAATTTTT
TTCGACTTTTTATTACGAATTAATTCTATTTTTGAATCTACACAATTTCATTGTTAGAGGTGACTTAAAA
GAAGCTAAAAAACAAAGAAATTAAGAGAAGTTTTTTGATAATAACAAAAATAGGGGGTGGGAGCACAGGG
AGAAAGAGCATGTAGGGATGTTGAAGAGTAATTGGACCCACTTTGTACAAGAAAGCTGGGTCTATTCCTT
TGCCCTCGGACGAGTGCTGGGGCGTCGGTTTCCACTATCGGCGAGTACTTCTACACAGCCATCGGTCCAG
ACGGCCGCGCTTCTGCGGGCGATTTGTGTACGCCCGACAGTCCCGGCTCCGGATCGGACGATTGCGTCGC
ATCGACCCTGCGCCCAAGCTGCATCATCGAAATTGCCGTCAACCAAGCTCTGATAGAGTTGGTCAAGACC
AATGCGGAGCATATACGCCCGGAGCCGCGGCGATCCTGCAAGCTCCGGATGCCTCCGCTCGAAGTAGCGC
GTCTGCTGCTCCATACAAGCCAACCACGGCCTCCAGAAGAAGATGTTGGCGACCTCGTATTGGGAATCCC
CGAACATCGCCTCGCTCCAGTCAATGACCGCTGTTATGCGGCCATTGTCCGTCAGGACATTGTTGGAGCC
GAAATCCGCGTGCACGAGGTGCCGGACTTCGGGGCAGTCCTCGGCCCAAAGCATCAGCTCATCGAGAGCC
TGCGCGACGGACGCACTGACGGTGTCGTCCATCACAGTTTGCCAGTGATACACATGGGGATCAGCAATCG
CGCATATGAAATCACGCCATGTAGTGTATTGACCGATTCCTTGCGGTCCGAATGGGCCGAACCCGCTCGT
CTGGCTAAGATCGGCCGCAGCGATCGCATCCATGGCCTCCGCGACCGGCTGCAGAACAGCGGGCAGTTCG
GTTTCAGGCAGGTCTTGCAACGTGACACCCTGTGCACGGCGGGAGATGCAATAGGTCAGGCTCTCGCTGA
ATTCCCCAATGTCAAGCACTTCCGGAATCGGGAGCGCGGCCGATGCAAAGTGCCGATAAACATAACGATC
TTTGTAGAAACCATCGGCGCAGCTATTTACCCGCAGGACATATCCACGCCCTCCTACATCGAAGCTGAAA
GCACGAGATTCTTCGCCCTCCGAGAGCTGCATCAGGTCGGAGACGCTGTCGAACTTTTCGATCAGAAACT
TCTCGACAGACGTCGCGGTGAGTTCAGGCTTTTTCATGGAGCCTGCTTTTTTGTACAAACTTGCGGCACC
GCCTGACATATTACCTTAAAATTCAAAAATTAATTTCAGATCAGTCATAACCAAGAAAACAAAATAAACG
TTAGGACAGAAAATTCAAATTAATTAAAAATTATGCTGAATAAGAAAATTACATGCAAAGCCTTATTTTC
CTCATAGAAACAGTTGAATAACATATTTTTTAATTGAAAACATAGCAAAATTCGTGGTAAAATTTGTCAA
AACCTTGGAAAAAATCGAAAAAAGAACATTTCCCGATGCATTTTCCTATTTCTCGTTGCCGACAACGTAT
AAACGTTGAATACTCAGTCAACGAATTTGGCTGCTGGCTTGGACTCTCGCACGGAAGAGACGCGTGTGTA
GATTTACGACGAAAGCAAAAATGATCACCAAAAACGGAACGTTGAGCTGGACGGAAATAGTGGTAAAGTG
ACATGATTATAGTTTGAAGATTTCTAATTTCACAATTAGAGCAAATGTTGTTCGGTATTTATTTTCAACG
GTATTTATACTATTTTCCACCTTTTTCTAGAACATTCGAGCTGCTTGTTGCAAAAGGAGGGCGACTCACA
TTCGGTACATGGAAAAGTAGTGTACACAATAAAGAGACCCAGATACATTTTCCGTCTGCGTCTCTTTGCA
CCCACCGGGAGTATTTTCAAACGAATGCATCTAGGACCTTCTAGAACATTCTGTAAGGCTGCAGAATGCG
GGTATATAAGGAAAGCGGGCTCAGAGGAAGCCAACACGCTTTGTTCTAGTGCATCTAAAAAACTTCGAAA
ATATGTCAAATCTTCTCACTGTTCATCAAAATCTTCCAGCACTTCCAGTTGACGCGACAAGTGATGAAGT
TCGCAAGAACCTCATGGATATGTTCCGTGACAGACAAGCCTTCTCCGAGCACACCTGGAAGATGCTTCTC
TCAGTGTGCCGTTCTTGGGCTGCCTGGTGCAAGCTTAACAACCGCAAGTGGTTCCCAGCCGAGCCAGAAG
ACGTTCGTGACTACTTGCTCTACCTCCAAGCTCGTGGATTGGCGGTGAAGACGATCCAACAACATCTCGG
ACAGCTCAATATGCTCCATCGCCGATCTGGACTTCCACGCCCATCAGATTCTAATGCCGTATCTCTCGTA
ATGAGACGTATCCGCAAGGAAAATGTTGATGCTGGAGAGAGAGCCAAGCAAGCCCTCGCCTTCGAAAGGT
AAGTTTAAATATTAATGTATTCAATCCTAAGACTTGACGAAATTTTCAGAACCGACTTCGATCAGGTCCG
TTCTCTTATGGAAAATTCCGATCGTTGCCAGGACATCCGAAACCTCGCCTTCCTCGGAATTGCTTACAAC
ACACTTCTCCGTATCGCCGAAATTGCCCGCATTCGCGTCAAGGATATTAGTCGCACAGACGGAGGAAGAA
TGCTCATCCACATCGGACGTACAAAAACGCTGGTCTCGACTGCCGGAGTCGAAAAAGCGCTCTCCCTTGG
AGTTACCAAGCTCGTTGAGCGCTGGATTTCGGTTTCCGGAGTCGCCGATGATCCAAACAACTACCTGTTC
TGTCGTGTTCGCAAGAACGGAGTTGCTGCCCCGAGTGCAACATCACAACTCTCGACTCGAGCTCTTGAAG
GTAAGTTTAAACAACATATTAGCTAAGAATAAGCTGAAAATAAATTTTCAGGAATCTTCGAAGCTACCCA
CCGTCTCATCTACGGAGCCAAGGATGATTCCGGACAACGTTACTTGGCTTGGTCTGGACATTCCGCCCGT
GTCGGAGCTGCCCGTGACATGGCTCGCGCTGGAGTTTCCATCCCAGAGATTATGCAAGCCGGAGGTTGGA
CCAACGTCAACATTGTGATGAACTATATTAGAAACTTGGATTCTGAAACTGGCGCCATGGTTCGTCTTCT
CGAAGACGGTGATTAAGATAAATGCAAAATCCTTTCAAGCATTCCCTTCTTCTCTATCACTATTCTTTCT
TTTTGTCAAAAAATTCTCTCGCTAATTTATTTGCTTTTTTAATGTTATTATTTTATGACTTTTTATAGTC
ACTGAAAAGTTTGCATCTGAGTGAAGTGAATGCTATCAAAATGTGATTCTGTCTGATGTACTTTCACAAT
CTCTCTTCAATTCCATTTTGAAGTGCTTTAAACCCGAAAGGTTGAGAAAAATGCGAGCGCTCAAATATTT
GTATTGTGTTCGTTGAGTGACCCAACAAAAAGAGGAAACTTTATTGTGCCGCCAAGAAAAAAGTCTCACT
GAATCTCAAATATTTTATTAGAAAACACCAACAATTTAGATATTTCTGTATCCACGGTTGGCGTTGACAG
CCTCTGATGGTGGAGACTTGTCTGGGCACTGGCAGTACTCGGCATCCTTTCCTGGTCTTCCGTCTGGTCC
AGTCTCTCCCTGGGTTCCGTCTGGTCCTTGACGTCCTTGCTTTCCAGATGGTCCTTCTGGTCCAACGGTT
CCTGGCTCTCCTGGTGGTCCGTGAAGACCGTTCTGTCCAGCTGGTCCTGTTGGTCCTTGATCTCCTCTTG
GTCCCTTTGGTCCTGGTCTTCCGATTGGATGCTCGGCGTCGCGTCCCTTCTCTCCTGGTGGTCCTGGCTC
TCCGATCTTTCCGATTTGACCGGATGATCCTTGCTCTCCTGGATGTCCTGGTTGTCCATCTCTTCCTGGG
TTTCCATTTTGTCCTCTTGGTCCTGGAAGTCCACGTGGTCCTGGTCTTCCAAGAGCTCCTGGTGGTCCAA
CTGGTCCTTGTGGGCAAGTGAAGCATCCGACAGACTCGCGTTGTGGAGCGATATCATCAGCTCCAACTCC
TGGAACACCGTCAAGTCCTGGAACTCCGTCGAGTCCTGGAACTCCTGGAACTCCCTTTGGTCCGGATGGT
CCAGCTGGGCACTTGTTATCAGCATTGCAGTTGCAGGTTGGTCCATTTCCATTGGCTCCATTTGGAGTCT
TTGGCTGGTTGAAGACTGGTGGAACTGCTGGTGGTTGACCTGGTGGAGCAGATGGGGATCCATCAGCATG
TGGAGTTGGGGTAGCGTTGGTCTCTTCATATTGACAACGGACACGCTTGCTAGATCTTCCGATGACAACT
ATGTCCTTCCACAATCCATTGGTAGATTGCTAGAAAATTAAAAATTATTTAAAATTCAAAATATAATTTA
ACTCACTCTGAACACATTCATCTCGGTATCAAGCTTCTCTCTGAATCCATCAACCTCCGAGTAGATGGTT
GACATGGTCATGAAGCATACCATAAGAGTGGCGACAGTGACCGAAGCCGTCACATAACACGCAAGTTTTA
CAGACATCTCTGAAATTATCAAATTTAGGATTTCAAAATAATTCGGCCAAAGAAATGTAACTCACCTAGT
CTTCGAGAAGCAGAGACTTGTCGATTTCCTACCGGATTCGTCTCCTTTTATTAGGAAATCTTTCCGCAAG
TTTTCAAGTTTTTTTTGTTTTTTTTTTACATTACCGACGAGACAGTGTGCGAGACGCAGAGACGATAAAA
GACTGGATAAGAACGGGAGATAAGGAGTACGGATGTAGGTGAGGAATGTGGCCGAAAGGACAGATGGGCT
TTATTCGGGAAGATTGGTTGGGAAATGAACCAGAGAAGAATGACTGAATAAAGTTGTTGAAACTTGGTGA
GAATGGAAGATAGACAATCGAGGGCAGATAACTTCGTATAAGGTATACTATACGAAGTTATACGAAGTGA
GTTTGCTACCATCATGGAATCAGGAGGACATTTCGACAATGTCATATAATGTTTGAAAAATGATTTTAAC
AAGGGTCTCATTCGAGATAAGCAATGCTCTGAGCAAGTGGCTCGTCGTCTTCAAGAATCTCTTGTTGATA
TTCATTTGGATCCTGTTTTGCACGAAGCATGTGCCATGGATATTCAGAGTTTTTGCAAAAAAGTTCCGCC
AGGTCAAACAATCTTTTTAATTTTTATATGATACTTCGGGTGTATTTTTCTTCTTTTTCCTGTTCATTTT
CGCTTTTTTCTCACTTTTTTGTAACAAAATCTCTCACTTTTCTGTAAGTCTTAACAAAAGTTCAATTGGC
TCGATCAAGTAAAATTTCGGCCGTATGAACGTTTTCAAAGGTTTTCATTTTTTTTTAAGTTCATTCACAA
TATCATGAATCTCTCGTCCTTTGGTTTCCGGTAAGTAGCGAAATAATATAAGCATACTTATAAATGAAGG
AATTGAATATAGAATAAGGAAAGCATAACTACCAATAACGGAATATAGAGGTAATACTGTAAATGTACTG
ATAACCACCATTACAGTATTCATTGAATATGCCACAGATTGAGCAATACTACGATGTTTTTGAGGTACCA
GTTCAGAGGATATAAACCACGAAATTGGACCAACTCCAGTTCTGAAATTTCATTATTCGATTAAATCAAA
ATATATTTGAAAAACCTCACCCATAAGTATAACCGTAGATGATCAATGCAACTAGGCATCCGTATTTCAT
CGGGTCAATCAGAATACGTATTTTTGCGAAGAATACGAATGCAATTAGAGCTAAATTATTGAGAAATGTG
AAGAGAAGGAGAAGCTTGCGTCGACCAACTCTGTAAACTTATTCATACAATTTTGTCTTCAAATTTTGAA
CGTTTAAAACTATCTTATTCAATGAGTTAGCGGGTTTTTATAGTGAGTTAGTTCACGATTATCTAATAAA
ACTATGTCCAAACATCCTAACTGCGACCGTATTCTCACTAACTCGTCTTAAAAACGTTGAGATTATTTTA
AACCCTTCTTCAGTACAACTACAGTACTGATGCACAAATACAATAATAATAATACATTCAGACATACTCT
GAACAATGTAACTTGTTTTTGTTATACTGTGGTAACATTTATTGAAATGAAATATAACCTTACTTTTCAA
TCACAATTCCACCAGTAATTGTTCCAGAAACATAAGCTAAACCCATTGCAGTTGTACTCCATTCAGCAAT
TTCTGACTCAACATTTGCATTTTCTAGAAAGAAAGTAGAGGATAAAAGAAGAGCCCATAATCCGACAGGG
CCCTGTGAAATTGTTATCCGCTGGTATCAGCTCACTCAAAGGCGGTAATACGGTTATCCACAGAATCAGG
GGATAACGCAGGAAAGAACATGTGAGCAAAAGGCCA
